Addgene plasmid #148443: pRL-TK-hFluc-CrPV-hRluc-6xbsMS2-Malat_AC
Purpose: Mammalian Expression of 6xbsMS2-Malat
Depositing lab: Elisa Izaurralde. Depositing organization: Max Planck Institute for Developmental Biology. Publication: miRISC and the CCR4-NOT complex silence mRNA targets independently of 43S ribosomal scanning. Kuzuoglu-Ozturk D, Bhandari D, Huntzinger E, Fauser M, Helms S, Izaurralde E. EMBO J. 2016 Jun 1;35(11):1186-203. doi: 10.15252/embj.201592901. Epub 2016 Mar 23. PubMed 27009120.
Backbone
  Vector backbone: pRL-TK
  Vector type: Mammalian Expression
Growth in bacteria
  Bacterial resistance: Ampicillin, 100 μg/mL
  Growth temperature: 37°C
  Growth strain: DH5alpha
  Copy number: Unknown
Gene/Insert
  Gene/Insert name: 6xbsMS2-Malat
  Species: Other
  Cloning method: Unknown
Terms and licenses: Academic/Nonprofit Terms; Industry Terms: Not Available to Industry
Depositor comments: based on Addgene No.: 11510. Plasmids from this collection were made available to the research community and donated after the lab closed. Please note that the sequence provided by the depositing laboratory may be theoretical/predicted or based on Sanger sequencing results. There may be discrepancies between sequencing results obtained by Addgene and the depositor sequence. If an Addgene verified sequence is not available, please contact before placing your order to request that our lab fully sequence the plasmid.
How to cite: pRL-TK-hFluc-CrPV-hRluc-6xbsMS2-Malat_AC was a gift from Elisa Izaurralde (Addgene plasmid # 148443 ; http://n2t.net/addgene:148443 ; RRID:Addgene_148443)
