[The description below was written by a language model from this plasmid's Addgene catalogue record and pLannotate feature annotations shown in this document.]
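Description:
pRL-TK-hFluc-CrPV-hRluc-6xbsMS2-Malat_AC is a mammalian expression plasmid built on the pRL-TK backbone that encodes a bicistronic dual-luciferase tethering reporter. It is propagated in E. coli through a high-copy ColE1/pUC-type origin and selected with ampicillin via the bla (AmpR) gene and its own promoter. No mammalian selection marker is annotated in the 5,865-nt sequenced record, which is consistent with use by transient transfection.

A single transcription unit is driven by the herpes simplex virus thymidine kinase promoter, a relatively weak constitutive promoter. The first cistron is firefly luciferase (the luc+ form), which is translated by conventional cap-dependent initiation. It is followed by the cricket paralysis virus (Cripavirus) intergenic IRES, which recruits ribosomes directly, without the canonical initiation factors or scanning, to translate the downstream Renilla luciferase. The 3′ untranslated region carries six MS2 stem-loops, which allow any protein fused to the MS2 coat protein to be tethered to the transcript. Downstream lies a MALAT1-derived element, annotated through its mascRNA region. Such elements are generally used to generate a stable 3′ end by RNase P cleavage rather than by cleavage and polyadenylation, and no polyadenylation signal is annotated here. The meaning of the "AC" suffix in the name is not given in the record.

Comparing the two luciferase outputs separates effects on scanning-dependent translation from effects on scanning-independent translation. This fits the associated study of whether miRISC and the CCR4-NOT complex silence mRNA targets independently of 43S ribosomal scanning. The depositor notes that the construct derives from an earlier deposited plasmid.
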