Features (pLannotate 1.2.2; 14 found; start..end, strand, type, name):
      1..752     +  promoter       HSV TK promoter: herpes simplex virus thymidine kinase promoter
    788..2440    +  CDS            luciferase: firefly luciferase; luc+; enhanced luc+ version of the luciferase gene
   2456..2656    +  ncRNA          IRES Cripavirus: Accession: RF00458 - Cripavirus internal ribosome entry site (IRES)
   2673..3608    +  CDS            Rluc: luciferase from the anthozoan coelenterate Renilla reniformis (sea pansy)
   3625..3643    +  misc_RNA       MS2 stem loop: stem loop that binds the bacteriophage MS2 coat protein
   3664..3682    +  misc_RNA       MS2 stem loop: stem loop that binds the bacteriophage MS2 coat protein
   3703..3721    +  misc_RNA       MS2 stem loop: stem loop that binds the bacteriophage MS2 coat protein
   3742..3760    +  misc_RNA       MS2 stem loop: stem loop that binds the bacteriophage MS2 coat protein
   3781..3799    +  misc_RNA       MS2 stem loop: stem loop that binds the bacteriophage MS2 coat protein
   3820..3838    +  misc_RNA       MS2 stem loop: stem loop that binds the bacteriophage MS2 coat protein
   3971..4027    +  ncRNA          mascRNA-menRNA: Accession: RF01684 - MALAT1-associated small cytoplasmic RNA/MEN beta RNA
   4067..4171    +  promoter       AmpR promoter: bla
   4172..5032    +  CDS            AmpR: β-lactamase; bla; confers resistance to ampicillin, carbenicillin, and related antibiotics
   5203..5791    +  rep_origin     ori: high-copy-number ColE1/pMB1/pBR322/pUC origin of replication
>Addgene plasmid #148443 | pRL-TK-hFluc-CrPV-hRluc-6xbsMS2-Malat_AC | addgene full sequence | sequence record 357771 | Addgene NGS Result
AATGAGTCTTCGGACCTCGCGGGGGCCGCTTAAGCGGTGGTTAGGGTTTGTCTGACGCGGGGGGAGGGGG
AAGGAACGAAACACTCTCATTCGGAGGCGGCTCGGGGTTTGGTCTTGGTGGCCACGGGCACGCAGAAGAG
CGCCGCGATCCTCTTAAGCACCCCCCCGCCCTCCGTGGAGGCGGGGGTTTGGTCGGCGGGTGGTAACTGG
CGGGCCGCTGACTCGGGCGGGTCGCGCGCCCCAGAGTGTGACCTTTTCGGTCTGCTCGCAGACCCCCGGG
CGGCGCCGCCGCGGCGGCGACGGGCTCGCTGGGTCCTAGGCTCCATGGGGACCGTATACGTGGACAGGCT
CTGGAGCATCCGCACGACTGCGGTGATATTACCGGAGACCTTCTGCGGGACGAGCCGGGTCACGCGGCTG
ACGCGGAGCGTCCGTTGGGCGACAAACACCAGGACGGGGCACAGGTACACTATCTTGTCACCCGGAGGCG
CGAGGGACTGCAGGAGCTTCAGGGAGTGGCGCAGCTGCTTCATCCCCGTGGCCCGTTGCTCGCGTTTGCT
GGCGGTGTCCCCGGAAGAAATATATTTGCATGTCTTTAGTTCTATGATGACACAAACCCCGCCCAGCGTC
TTGTCATTGGCGAATTCGAACACGCAGATGCAGTCGGGGCGGCGCGGTCCCAGGTCCACTTCGCATATTA
AGGTGACGCGTGTGGCCTCGAACACCGAGCGACCCTGCAGCGACCCGCTTAAAAGCTTGGCATTCCGGTA
CTGTTGGTAAAGCCACCATGGAAGACGCCAAAAACATAAAGAAAGGCCCGGCGCCATTCTATCCGCTGGA
AGATGGAACCGCTGGAGAGCAACTGCATAAGGCTATGAAGAGATACGCCCTGGTTCCTGGAACAATTGCT
TTTACAGATGCACATATCGAGGTGGACATCACTTACGCTGAGTACTTCGAAATGTCCGTTCGGTTGGCAG
AAGCTATGAAACGATATGGGCTGAATACAAATCACAGAATCGTCGTATGCAGTGAAAACTCTCTTCAATT
CTTTATGCCGGTGTTGGGCGCGTTATTTATCGGAGTTGCAGTTGCGCCCGCGAACGACATTTATAATGAA
CGTGAATTGCTCAACAGTATGGGCATTTCGCAGCCTACCGTGGTGTTCGTTTCCAAAAAGGGGTTGCAAA
AAATTTTGAACGTGCAAAAAAAGCTCCCAATCATCCAAAAAATTATTATCATGGATTCTAAAACGGATTA
CCAGGGATTTCAGTCGATGTACACGTTCGTCACATCTCATCTACCTCCCGGTTTTAATGAATACGATTTT
GTGCCAGAGTCCTTCGATAGGGACAAGACAATTGCACTGATCATGAACTCCTCTGGATCTACTGGTCTGC
CTAAAGGTGTCGCTCTGCCTCATAGAACTGCCTGCGTGAGATTCTCGCATGCCAGAGATCCTATTTTTGG
CAATCAAATCATTCCGGATACTGCGATTTTAAGTGTTGTTCCATTCCATCACGGTTTTGGAATGTTTACT
ACACTCGGATATTTGATATGTGGATTTCGAGTCGTCTTAATGTATAGATTTGAAGAAGAGCTGTTTCTGA
GGAGCCTTCAGGATTACAAGATTCAAAGTGCGCTGCTGGTGCCAACCCTATTCTCCTTCTTCGCCAAAAG
CACTCTGATTGACAAATACGATTTATCTAATTTACACGAAATTGCTTCTGGTGGCGCTCCCCTCTCTAAG
GAAGTCGGGGAAGCGGTTGCCAAGAGGTTCCATCTGCCAGGTATCAGGCAAGGATATGGGCTCACTGAGA
CTACATCAGCTATTCTGATTACACCCGAGGGGGATGATAAACCGGGCGCGGTCGGTAAAGTTGTTCCATT
TTTTGAAGCGAAGGTTGTGGATCTGGATACCGGGAAAACGCTGGGCGTTAATCAAAGAGGCGAACTGTGT
GTGAGAGGTCCTATGATTATGTCCGGTTATGTAAACAATCCGGAAGCGACCAACGCCTTGATTGACAAGG
ATGGATGGCTACATTCTGGAGACATAGCTTACTGGGACGAAGACGAACACTTCTTCATCGTTGACCGCCT
GAAGTCTCTGATTAAGTACAAAGGCTATCAGGTGGCTCCCGCTGAATTGGAATCCATCTTGCTCCAACAC
CCCAACATCTTCGACGCAGGTGTCGCAGGTCTTCCCGACGATGACGCCGGTGAACTTCCCGCCGCCGTTG
TTGTTTTGGAGCACGGAAAGACGATGACGGAAAAAGAGATCGTGGATTACGTCGCCAGTCAAGTAACAAC
CGCGAAAAAGTTGCGCGGAGGAGTTGTGTTTGTGGACGAAGTACCGAAAGGTCTTACCGGAAAACTCGAC
GCAAGAAAAATCAGAGAGATCCTCATAAAGGCCAAGAAGGGCGGAAAGATCGCCGTGTAATTCTAGCACT
AGTAAAGCAAAAATGTGATCTTGCTTGTAAATACAATTTTGAGAGGTTAATAAATTACAAGTAGTGCTAT
TTTTGTATTTAGGTTAGCTATTTAGCTTTACGTTCCAGGATGCCTAGTGGCAGCCCCACAATATCCAGGA
AGCCCTCTCTGCGGTTTTTCAGATTAGGTAGTCGAAAAACCTAAGAAATTTACCTGCTACATTTCAAGAT
AATCTAGCCACCATGACTTCGAAAGTTTATGATCCAGAACAAAGGAAACGGATGATAACTGGTCCGCAGT
GGTGGGCCAGATGTAAACAAATGAATGTTCTTGATTCATTTATTAATTATTATGATTCAGAAAAACATGC
AGAAAATGCTGTTATTTTTTTACATGGTAACGCGGCCTCTTCTTATTTATGGCGACATGTTGTGCCACAT
ATTGAGCCAGTAGCGCGGTGTATTATACCAGACCTTATTGGTATGGGCAAATCAGGCAAATCTGGTAATG
GTTCTTATAGGTTACTTGATCATTACAAATATCTTACTGCATGGTTTGAACTTCTTAATTTACCAAAGAA
GATCATTTTTGTCGGCCATGATTGGGGTGCTTGTTTGGCATTTCATTATAGCTATGAGCATCAAGATAAG
ATCAAAGCAATAGTTCACGCTGAAAGTGTAGTAGATGTGATTGAATCATGGGATGAATGGCCTGATATTG
AAGAAGATATTGCGTTGATCAAATCTGAAGAAGGAGAAAAAATGGTTTTGGAGAATAACTTCTTCGTGGA
AACCATGTTGCCATCAAAAATCATGAGAAAGTTAGAACCAGAAGAATTTGCAGCATATCTTGAACCATTC
AAAGAGAAAGGTGAAGTTCGTCGTCCAACATTATCATGGCCTCGTGAAATCCCGTTAGTAAAAGGTGGTA
AACCTGACGTTGTACAAATTGTTAGGAATTATAATGCTTATCTACGTGCAAGTGATGATTTACCAAAAAT
GTTTATTGAATCGGACCCAGGATTCTTTTCCAATGCTATTGTTGAAGGTGCCAAGAAGTTTCCTAATACT
GAATTTGTCAAAGTAAAAGGTCTTCATTTTTCGCAAGAAGATGCACCTGATGAAATGGGAAAATATATCA
AATCGTTCGTTGAGCGAGTTCTCAAAAATGAACAATAATTCTAGACTGTAGAAAACATGAGGATCACCCA
TGTCTGCTGGACGACTGTAGAAAACATGAGGATCACCCATGTCTGCTGTCTAGCTGTAGAAAACATGAGG
ATCACCCATGTCTGCTGGACGACTGTAGAAAACATGAGGATCACCCATGTCTGCTGTCTAGCTGTAGAAA
ACATGAGGATCACCCATGTCTGCTGGACGACTGTAGAAAACATGAGGATCACCCATGTCTGCTGGGCCCT
AGAGCGGCCGCGATTCGTCAGTAGGGTTGTAAAGGTTTTTCTTTTCCTGAGAAAACAACCTTTTGTTTTC
TCAGGTTTTGCTTTTTGGCCTTTCCCTAGCTTTAAAAAAAAAAAAGCAAAAGACGCTGGTGGCTGGCACT
CCTGGTTTCCAGGACGGGGTTCAAGTCCCTGCGGTGTCTTTGCTTGGATCCAGGTGGCACTTTTCGGGGA
AATGTGCGCGGAACCCCTATTTGTTTATTTTTCTAAATACATTCAAATATGTATCCGCTCATGAGACAAT
AACCCTGATAAATGCTTCAATAATATTGAAAAAGGAAGAGTATGAGTATTCAACATTTCCGTGTCGCCCT
TATTCCCTTTTTTGCGGCATTTTGCCTTCCTGTTTTTGCTCACCCAGAAACGCTGGTGAAAGTAAAAGAT
GCTGAAGATCAGTTGGGTGCACGAGTGGGTTACATCGAACTGGATCTCAACAGCGGTAAGATCCTTGAGA
GTTTTCGCCCCGAAGAACGTTTTCCAATGATGAGCACTTTTAAAGTTCTGCTATGTGGCGCGGTATTATC
CCGTATTGACGCCGGGCAAGAGCAACTCGGTCGCCGCATACACTATTCTCAGAATGACTTGGTTGAGTAC
TCACCAGTCACAGAAAAGCATCTTACGGATGGCATGACAGTAAGAGAATTATGCAGTGCTGCCATAACCA
TGAGTGATAACACTGCGGCCAACTTACTTCTGACAACGATCGGAGGACCGAAGGAGCTAACCGCTTTTTT
GCACAACATGGGGGATCATGTAACTCGCCTTGATCGTTGGGAACCGGAGCTGAATGAAGCCATACCAAAC
GACGAGCGTGACACCACGATGCCTGTAGCAATGGCAACAACGTTGCGCAAACTATTAACTGGCGAACTAC
TTACTCTAGCTTCCCGGCAACAATTAATAGACTGGATGGAGGCGGATAAAGTTGCAGGACCACTTCTGCG
CTCGGCCCTTCCGGCTGGCTGGTTTATTGCTGATAAATCTGGAGCCGGTGAGCGTGGGTCTCGCGGTATC
ATTGCAGCACTGGGGCCAGATGGTAAGCCCTCCCGTATCGTAGTTATCTACACGACGGGGAGTCAGGCAA
CTATGGATGAACGAAATAGACAGATCGCTGAGATAGGTGCCTCACTGATTAAGCATTGGTAACTGTCAGA
CCAAGTTTACTCATATATACTTTAGATTGATTTAAAACTTCATTTTTAATTTAAAAGGATCTAGGTGAAG
ATCCTTTTTGATAATCTCATGACCAAAATCCCTTAACGTGAGTTTTCGTTCCACTGAGCGTCAGACCCCG
TAGAAAAGATCAAAGGATCTTCTTGAGATCCTTTTTTTCTGCGCGTAATCTGCTGCTTGCAAACAAAAAA
ACCACCGCTACCAGCGGTGGTTTGTTTGCCGGATCAAGAGCTACCAACTCTTTTTCCGAAGGTAACTGGC
TTCAGCAGAGCGCAGATACCAAATACTGTTCTTCTAGTGTAGCCGTAGTTAGGCCACCACTTCAAGAACT
CTGTAGCACCGCCTACATACCTCGCTCTGCTAATCCTGTTACCAGTGGCTGCTGCCAGTGGCGATAAGTC
GTGTCTTACCGGGTTGGACTCAAGACGATAGTTACCGGATAAGGCGCAGCGGTCGGGCTGAACGGGGGGT
TCGTGCACACAGCCCAGCTTGGAGCGAACGACCTACACCGAACTGAGATACCTACAGCGTGAGCTATGAG
AAAGCGCCACGCTTCCCGAAGGGAGAAAGGCGGACAGGTATCCGGTAAGCGGCAGGGTCGGAACAGGAGA
GCGCACGAGGGAGCTTCCAGGGGGAAACGCCTGGTATCTTTATAGTCCTGTCGGGTTTCGCCACCTCTGA
CTTGAGCGTCGATTTTTGTGATGCTCGTCAGGGGGGCGGAGCCTATGGAAAAACGCCAGCAACGCGGCCT
TTTTACGGTTCCTGGCCTTTTGCTGGCCTTTTGCTCACATGGCTCGACAGATCTA
